>Addgene plasmid #143266 | TFORF1407 | addgene full sequence | sequence record 396152 | Addgene NGS Result
TTAATGTAGTCTTATGCAATACTCTTGTAGTCTTGCAACATGGTAACGATGAGTTAGCAACATGCCTTAC
AAGGAGAGAAAAAGCACCGTGCATGCCGATTGGTGGAAGTAAGGTGGTACGATCGTGCCTTATTAGGAAG
GCAACAGACGGGTCTGACATGGATTGGACGAACCACTGAATTGCCGCATTGCAGAGATATTGTATTTAAG
TGCCTAGCTCGATACATAAACGGGTCTCTCTGGTTAGACCAGATCTGAGCCTGGGAGCTCTCTGGCTAAC
TAGGGAACCCACTGCTTAAGCCTCAATAAAGCTTGCCTTGAGTGCTTCAAGTAGTGTGTGCCCGTCTGTT
GTGTGACTCTGGTAACTAGAGATCCCTCAGACCCTTTTAGTCAGTGTGGAAAATCTCTAGCAGTGGCGCC
CGAACAGGGACTTGAAAGCGAAAGGGAAACCAGAGGAGCTCTCTCGACGCAGGACTCGGCTTGCTGAAGC
GCGCACGGCAAGAGGCGAGGGGCGGCGACTGGTGAGTACGCCAAAAATTTTGACTAGCGGAGGCTAGAAG
GAGAGAGATGGGTGCGAGAGCGTCAGTATTAAGCGGGGGAGAATTAGATCGCGATGGGAAAAAATTCGGT
TAAGGCCAGGGGGAAAGAAAAAATATAAATTAAAACATATAGTATGGGCAAGCAGGGAGCTAGAACGATT
CGCAGTTAATCCTGGCCTGTTAGAAACATCAGAAGGCTGTAGACAAATACTGGGACAGCTACAACCATCC
CTTCAGACAGGATCAGAAGAACTTAGATCATTATATAATACAGTAGCAACCCTCTATTGTGTGCATCAAA
GGATAGAGATAAAAGACACCAAGGAAGCTTTAGACAAGATAGAGGAAGAGCAAAACAAAAGTAAGACCAC
CGCACAGCAAGCGGCCGCTGATCTTCAGACCTGGAGGAGGAGATATGAGGGACAATTGGAGAAGTGAATT
ATATAAATATAAAGTAGTAAAAATTGAACCATTAGGAGTAGCACCCACCAAGGCAAAGAGAAGAGTGGTG
CAGAGAGAAAAAAGAGCAGTGGGAATAGGAGCTTTGTTCCTTGGGTTCTTGGGAGCAGCAGGAAGCACTA
TGGGCGCAGCGTCAATGACGCTGACGGTACAGGCCAGACAATTATTGTCTGGTATAGTGCAGCAGCAGAA
CAATTTGCTGAGGGCTATTGAGGCGCAACAGCATCTGTTGCAACTCACAGTCTGGGGCATCAAGCAGCTC
CAGGCAAGAATCCTGGCTGTGGAAAGATACCTAAAGGATCAACAGCTCCTGGGGATTTGGGGTTGCTCTG
GAAAACTCATTTGCACCACTGCTGTGCCTTGGAATGCTAGTTGGAGTAATAAATCTCTGGAACAGATTTG
GAATCACACGACCTGGATGGAGTGGGACAGAGAAATTAACAATTACACAAGCTTAATACACTCCTTAATT
GAAGAATCGCAAAACCAGCAAGAAAAGAATGAACAAGAATTATTGGAATTAGATAAATGGGCAAGTTTGT
GGAATTGGTTTAACATAACAAATTGGCTGTGGTATATAAAATTATTCATAATGATAGTAGGAGGCTTGGT
AGGTTTAAGAATAGTTTTTGCTGTACTTTCTATAGTGAATAGAGTTAGGCAGGGATATTCACCATTATCG
TTTCAGACCCACCTCCCAACCCCGAGGGGACCCATGCATTGCATCTCAATTAGTCAGCAACCAGGTGTGG
AAAGTCCCCAGGCTCCCCAGCAGGCAGAAGTATGCAAAGCATGCGTCTCAATTAGTCAGCAACCATAGTC
CCGCCCCTAACTCCGCCCATCCCGCCCCTAACTCCGCCCAGTTCCGCCCATTCTCCGCCCCATGGCTGAC
TAATTTTTTTTATTTATGCAGAGGCCGAGGCCGCCTCGGCCTCTGAGCTATTCCAGAAGTAGTGAGGAGG
CTTTTTTGGAGGCCTAGGCTTTTGCAAAAAGCTTTCTAGAGGTACCACCGGAGCTTACCATGACCGAGTA
CAAGCCCACGGTGCGCCTCGCCACCCGCGACGACGTCCCCAGGGCCGTACGCACCCTCGCCGCCGCGTTC
GCCGACTACCCCGCCACGCGCCACACCGTCGATCCGGACCGCCACATCGAGCGGGTCACCGAGCTGCAAG
AACTCTTCCTCACGCGCGTCGGGCTCGACATCGGCAAGGTGTGGGTCGCGGACGACGGCGCCGCCGTGGC
GGTCTGGACCACGCCGGAGAGCGTCGAAGCGGGGGCGGTGTTCGCCGAGATCGGCCCGCGCATGGCCGAG
TTGAGCGGTTCCCGGCTGGCCGCGCAGCAACAGATGGAAGGCCTCCTGGCGCCGCACCGGCCCAAGGAGC
CCGCGTGGTTCCTGGCCACCGTCGGCGTCTCGCCCGACCACCAGGGCAAGGGTCTGGGCAGCGCCGTCGT
GCTCCCCGGAGTGGAGGCGGCCGAGCGCGCCGGGGTGCCCGCCTTCCTGGAGACCTCCGCGCCCCGCAAC
CTCCCCTTCTACGAGCGGCTCGGCTTCACCGTCACCGCCGACGTCGAGGTGCCCGAAGGACCGCGCACCT
GGTGCATGACCCGCAAGCCCGGTGCCAGTTAACGAATTCTAGATCTTGAGACAAATGGCAGTATTCATCC
ACAATTTTAAAAGAAAAGGGGGGATTGGGGGGTACAGTGCAGGGGAAAGAATAGTAGACATAATAGCAAC
AGACATACAAACTAAAGAATTACAAAAACAAATTACAAAAATTCAAAATTTTCGGGTTTATTACAGGGAC
AGCAGAGATCCACTTTGGCGCCGGCTCGAGGCCTGCAGGTGCAAAGATGGATAAAGTTTTAAACAGAGAG
GAATCTTTGCAGCTAATGGACCTTCTAGGTCTTGAAAGGAGTGGGAATTGGCTCCGGTGCCCGTCAGTGG
GCAGAGCGCACATCGCCCACAGTCCCCGAGAAGTTGGGGGGAGGGGTCGGCAATTGAACCGGTGCCTAGA
GAAGGTGGCGCGGGGTAAACTGGGAAAGTGATGTCGTGTACTGGCTCCGCCTTTTTCCCGAGGGTGGGGG
AGAACCGTATATAAGTGCAGTAGTCGCCGTGAACGTTCTTTTTCGCAACGGGTTTGCCGCCAGAACACAG
GTAAGTGCCGTGTGTGGTTCCCGCGGGCCTGGCCTCTTTACGGGTTATGGCCCTTGCGTGCCTTGAATTA
CTTCCACCTGGCTGCAGTACGTGATTCTTGATCCCGAGCTTCGGGTTGGAAGTGGGTGGGAGAGTTCGAG
GCCTTGCGCTTAAGGAGCCCCTTCGCCTCGTGCTTGAGTTGAGGCCTGGCCTGGGCGCTGGGGCCGCCGC
GTGCGAATCTGGTGGCACCTTCGCGCCTGTCTCGCTGCTTTCGATAAGTCTCTAGCCATTTAAAATTTTT
GATGACCTGCTGCGACGCTTTTTTTCTGGCAAGATAGTCTTGTAAATGCGGGCCAAGATCTGCACACTGG
TATTTCGGTTTTTGGGGCCGCGGGCGGCGACGGGGCCCGTGCGTCCCAGCGCACATGTTCGGCGAGGCGG
GGCCTGCGAGCGCGGCCACCGAGAATCGGACGGGGGTAGTCTCAAGCTGGCCGGCCTGCTCTGGTGCCTG
GCCTCGCGCCGCCGTGTATCGCCCCGCCCTGGGCGGCAAGGCTGGCCCGGTCGGCACCAGTTGCGTGAGC
GGAAAGATGGCCGCTTCCCGGCCCTGCTGCAGGGAGCTCAAAATGGAGGACGCGGCGCTCGGGAGAGCGG
GCGGGTGAGTCACCCACACAAAGGAAAAGGGCCTTTCCGTCCTCAGCCGTCGCTTCATGTGACTCCACGG
AGTACCGGGCGCCGTCCAGGCACCTCGATTAGTTCTCGAGCTTTTGGAGTACGTCGTCTTTAGGTTGGGG
GGAGGGGTTTTATGCGATGGAGTTTCCCCACACTGAGTGGGTGGAGACTGAAGTTAGGCCAGCTTGGCAC
TTGATGTAATTCTCCTTGGAATTTGCCCTTTTTGAGTTTGGATCTTGGTTCATTCTCAAGCCTCAGACAG
TGGTTCAAAGTTTTTTTCTTCCATTTCAGGTGTCGTGAGGCTAGCACCGCCACCATGCTGGCCATTGGTC
TTTCCCTTTGTGATCATCTTTCTCAAGATGTTTTCTGTCTTCATGAGTCAAAATTTGAAGAGGAAAGGAT
GGTGGCTGGGTGGTTGACAAATTACTCTCAGGACTCAGTGACCTTTGAGGATGTGGCTGTGGACTTCACC
CAGGAGGAGTGGACTTTGCTGGATCAAACTCAGAGAAACTTATACAGAGATGTGATGCTGGAGAACTATA
AGAATCTAGTTGCAGTAGATTGGGAGAGTCATATTAATACCAAATGGTCAGCACCTCAGCAGAATTTTTT
GCAGGGGAAAACATCCAGTGTGGTGGAAATGAATTCAGAGTAGTAATGAACTAGTCCGTAACTTGAAAGT
ATTTCGATTTCTTGGCTTTATATATCTTGTGGAAAGGACGACGGGTGGCCTGGGTCCCTTCGAGTACGCG
TTAAGTCGACAATCAACCTCTGGATTACAAAATTTGTGAAAGATTGACTGGTATTCTTAACTATGTTGCT
CCTTTTACGCTATGTGGATACGCTGCTTTAATGCCTTTGTATCATGCTATTGCTTCCCGTATGGCTTTCA
TTTTCTCCTCCTTGTATAAATCCTGGTTGCTGTCTCTTTATGAGGAGTTGTGGCCCGTTGTCAGGCAACG
TGGCGTGGTGTGCACTGTGTTTGCTGACGCAACCCCCACTGGTTGGGGCATTGCCACCACCTGTCAGCTC
CTTTCCGGGACTTTCGCTTTCCCCCTCCCTATTGCCACGGCGGAACTCATCGCCGCCTGCCTTGCCCGCT
GCTGGACAGGGGCTCGGCTGTTGGGCACTGACAATTCCGTGGTGTTGTCGGGGAAATCATCGTCCTTTCC
TTGGCTGCTCGCCTGTGTTGCCACCTGGATTCTGCGCGGGACGTCCTTCTGCTACGTCCCTTCGGCCCTC
AATCCAGCGGACCTTCCTTCCCGCGGCCTGCTGCCGGCTCTGCGGCCTCTTCCGCGTCTTCGCCTTCGCC
CTCAGACGAGTCGGATCTCCCTTTGGGCCGCCTCCCCGCGTCGACTTTAAGACCAATGACTTACAAGGCA
GCTGTAGATCTTAGCCACTTTTTAAAAGAAAAGGGGGGACTGGAAGGGCTAATTCACTCCCAACGAAGAC
AAGATCTGCTTTTTGCTTGTACTGGGTCTCTCTGGTTAGACCAGATCTGAGCCTGGGAGCTCTCTGGCTA
ACTAGGGAACCCACTGCTTAAGCCTCAATAAAGCTTGCCTTGAGTGCTTCAAGTAGTGTGTGCCCGTCTG
TTGTGTGACTCTGGTAACTAGAGATCCCTCAGACCCTTTTAGTCAGTGTGGAAAATCTCTAGCAGTACGT
ATAGTAGTTCATGTCATCTTATTATTCAGTATTTATAACTTGCAAAGAAATGAATATCAGAGAGTGAGAG
GAACTTGTTTATTGCAGCTTATAATGGTTACAAATAAAGCAATAGCATCACAAATTTCACAAATAAAGCA
TTTTTTTCACTGCATTCTAGTTGTGGTTTGTCCAAACTCATCAATGTATCTTATCATGTCTGGCTCTAGC
TATCCCGCCCCTAACTCCGCCCATCCCGCCCCTAACTCCGCCCAGTTCCGCCCATTCTCCGCCCCATGGC
TGACTAATTTTTTTTATTTATGCAGAGGCCGAGGCCGCCTCGGCCTCTGAGCTATTCCAGAAGTAGTGAG
GAGGCTTTTTTGGAGGCCTAGGGACGTACCCAATTCGCCCTATAGTGAGTCGTATTACGCGCGCTCACTG
GCCGTCGTTTTACAACGTCGTGACTGGGAAAACCCTGGCGTTACCCAACTTAATCGCCTTGCAGCACATC
CCCCTTTCGCCAGCTGGCGTAATAGCGAAGAGGCCCGCACCGATCGCCCTTCCCAACAGTTGCGCAGCCT
GAATGGCGAATGGG
[124 nt withheld, positions 6035-6158]
C
[91 nt withheld, positions 6160-6250]
A
[49 nt withheld, positions 6252-6300]
CCTTTGACGTTGGAGTCCACGTTCTTT
[37 nt withheld, positions 6328-6364]
ACCCTATCTCGGTCTATTCTTTTGATTTATAAGGGATTTTGCCGATTTCGGCCTATTGGTTAAAAAATGA
GCTGATTTAACAAAAATTTAACGCGAATTTTAACAAAATATTAACGCTTACAATTTAGGTGGCACTTTTC
GGGGAAATGTGCGCGGAACCCCTATTTGTTTATTTTTCTAAATACATTCAAATATGTATCCGCTCATGAG
ACAATAACCCTGATAAATGCTTCAATAATATTGAAAAAGGAAGAGTATGAGTATTCAACATTTCCGTGTC
GCCCTTATTCCCTTTTTTGCGGCATTTTGCCTTCCTGTTTTTGCTCACCCAGAAACGCTGGTGAAAGTAA
AAGATGCTGAAGATCAGTTGGGTGCACGAGTGGGTTACATCGAACTGGATCTCAACAGCGGTAAGATCCT
TGAGAGTTTTCGCCCCGAAGAACGTTTTCCAATGATGAGCACTTTTAAAGTTCTGCTATGTGGCGCGGTA
TTATCCCGTATTGACGCCGGGCAAGAGCAACTCGGTCGCCGCATACACTATTCTCAGAATGACTTGGTTG
AGTACTCACCAGTCACAGAAAAGCATCTTACGGATGGCATGACAGTAAGAGAATTATGCAGTGCTGCCAT
AACCATGAGTGATAACACTGCGGCCAACTTACTTCTGACAACGATCGGAGGACCGAAGGAGCTAACCGCT
TTTTTGCACAACATGGGGGATCATGTAACTCGCCTTGATCGTTGGGAACCGGAGCTGAATGAAGCCATAC
CAAACGACGAGCGTGACACCACGATGCCTGTAGCAATGGCAACAACGTTGCGCAAACTATTAACTGGCGA
ACTACTTACTCTAGCTTCCCGGCAACAATTAATAGACTGGATGGAGGCGGATAAAGTTGCAGGACCACTT
CTGCGCTCGGCCCTTCCGGCTGGCTGGTTTATTGCTGATAAATCTGGAGCCGGTGAGCGTGGGTCTCGCG
GTATCATTGCAGCACTGGGGCCAGATGGTAAGCCCTCCCGTATCGTAGTTATCTACACGACGGGGAGTCA
GGCAACTATGGATGAACGAAATAGACAGATCGCTGAGATAGGTGCCTCACTGATTAAGCATTGGTAACTG
TCAGACCAAGTTTACTCATATATACTTTAGATTGATTTAAAACTTCATTTTTAATTTAAAAGGATCTAGG
TGAAGATCCTTTTTGATAATCTCATGACCAAAATCCCTTAACGTGAGTTTTCGTTCCACTGAGCGTCAGA
CCCCGTAGAAAAGATCAAAGGATCTTCTTGAGATCCTTTTTTTCTGCGCGTAATCTGCTGCTTGCAAACA
AAAAAACCACCGCTACCAGCGGTGGTTTGTTTGCCGGATCAAGAGCTACCAACTCTTTTTCCGAAGGTAA
CTGGCTTCAGCAGAGCGCAGATACCAAATACTGTTCTTCTAGTGTAGCCGTAGTTAGGCCACCACTTCAA
GAACTCTGTAGCACCGCCTACATACCTCGCTCTGCTAATCCTGTTACCAGTGGCTGCTGCCAGTGGCGAT
AAGTCGTGTCTTACCGGGTTGGACTCAAGACGATAGTTACCGGATAAGGCGCAGCGGTCGGGCTGAACGG
GGGGTTCGTGCACACAGCCCAGCTTGGAGCGAACGACCTACACCGAACTGAGATACCTACAGCGTGAGCT
ATGAGAAAGCGCCACGCTTCCCGAAGGGAGAAAGGCGGACAGGTATCCGGTAAGCGGCAGGGTCGGAACA
GGAGAGCGCACGAGGGAGCTTCCAGGGGGAAACGCCTGGTATCTTTATAGTCCTGTCGGGTTTCGCCACC
TCTGACTTGAGCGTCGATTTTTGTGATGCTCGTCAGGGGGGCGGAGCCTATGGAAAAACGCCAGCAACGC
GGCCTTTTTACGGTTCCTGGCCTTTTGCTGGCCTTTTGCTCACATGTTCTTTCCTGCGTTATCCCCTGAT
TCTGTGGATAACCGTATTACCGCCTTTGAGTGAGCTGATACCGCTCGCCGCAGCCGAACGACCGAGCGCA
GCGAGTCAGTGAGCGAGGAAGCGGAAGAGCGCCCAATACGCAAACCGCCTCTCCCCGCGCGTTGGCCGAT
TCATTAATGCAGCTGGCACGACAGGTTTCCCGACTGGAAAGCGGGCAGTGAGCGCAACGCAATTAATGTG
AGTTAGCTCACTCATTAGGCACCCCAGGCTTTACACTTTATGCTTCCGGCTCGTATGTTGTGTGGAATTG
TGAGCGGATAACAATTTCACACAGGAAACAGCTATGACCATGATTACGCCAAGCGCGCAATTAACCCTCA
CTAAAGGGAACAAAAGCTGGAGCTGCAAGC
Features (pLannotate 1.2.2; 31 found; start..end, strand, type, name):
      5..231     +  promoter       RSV promoter: Rous sarcoma virus enhancer/promoter
    232..412     +  LTR            5' LTR (truncated): truncated 5' long terminal repeat (LTR) from HIV-1
    459..584     +  misc_feature   HIV-1 Ψ: packaging signal of human immunodeficiency virus type 1
    568..931     +  CDS            HIV-1 gag (fragment): gag protein from human immunodeficiency virus 1; gag
   1077..1310    +  misc_feature   RRE: The Rev response element (RRE) of HIV-1 allows for Rev-dependent mRNA export from the nucleus to the cytoplasm.
   1687..1713    +  CDS            Rev (fragment): human immunodeficiency virus 1 (HIV-1) Rev protein; rev; enhances nuclear export of unspliced and incompletely spliced viral mRNAs
   1720..1743    +  promoter       SV40 promoter (fragment): SV40 early promoter
   1744..1815    +  promoter       SV40 promoter (fragment): SV40 enhancer and early promoter
   1839..1974    +  rep_origin     SV40 ori: SV40 origin of replication
   2020..2616    +  CDS            PuroR (fragment): puromycin N-acetyltransferase; pac from Streptomyces; confers resistance to puromycin
   2665..2782    +  misc_feature   cPPT/CTS: central polypurine tract and central termination sequence of HIV-1
   2847..2913    +  CDS            small t antigen (fragment): SV40 (simian virus 40) small t antigen
   2920..4098    +  promoter       EF-1α promoter: strong constitutive promoter for human elongation factor EF-1α
   4115..4441    +  CDS            ZNF561 (fragment): ZN561_HUMAN - Experimental evidence at protein level: Swiss-Prot protein existence level 1. May be involved in transcriptional regulation. From Homo sapiens (Human).
   4466..4519    +  promoter       U6 promoter (fragment): RNA polymerase III promoter for human U6 snRNA
   4561..5149    +  misc_feature   WPRE: woodchuck hepatitis virus posttranscriptional regulatory element
   5200..5219    +  misc_feature   cPPT/CTS (fragment): central polypurine tract and central termination sequence of HIV-1
   5221..5454    +  LTR            3' LTR (ΔU3): self-inactivating 3' long terminal repeat (LTR) from HIV-1
   5532..5653    +  polyA_signal   SV40 poly(A) signal: SV40 polyadenylation signal
   5693..5828    +  rep_origin     SV40 ori: SV40 origin of replication
   5849..5867    -  promoter       T7 promoter: promoter for bacteriophage T7 RNA polymerase
   5875..6030    +  CDS            lacZα (fragment): LacZα fragment of β-galactosidase; lacZ fragment
   6035..6463    +  rep_origin     f1 ori (sequence partly withheld): f1 bacteriophage origin of replication; arrow indicates direction of (+) strand synthesis
   6516..6620    +  promoter       AmpR promoter: bla
   6621..7481    +  CDS            AmpR: β-lactamase; bla; confers resistance to ampicillin, carbenicillin, and related antibiotics
   7652..8240    +  rep_origin     ori: high-copy-number ColE1/pMB1/pBR322/pUC origin of replication
   8423..8515    +  CDS            lacI (fragment): lac repressor; lacI; The lac repressor binds to the lac operator to inhibit transcription in E. coli. This inhibition can be relieved by adding lactose or isopropyl-β-D-thiogalactopyranoside (IPTG).
   8528..8549    +  protein_bind   CAP binding site: CAP binding activates transcription in the presence of cAMP. E. coli catabolite activator protein
   8564..8594    +  promoter       lac promoter: promoter for the E. coli lac operon
   8602..8618    +  protein_bind   lac operator: The lac repressor binds to the lac operator to inhibit transcription in E. coli. This inhibition can be relieved by adding lactose or isopropyl-β-D-thiogalactopyranoside (IPTG). lac repressor encoded by lacI
   8663..8681    +  promoter       T3 promoter: promoter for bacteriophage T3 RNA polymerase
