[The description below was written by a language model from this plasmid's Addgene catalogue record and pLannotate feature annotations shown in this document.]
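Description:
TFORF1407 is a third-generation-style, self-inactivating lentiviral expression plasmid built on the pLX_TRC317 backbone, and is one member of a barcoded library of human transcription factor open reading frames. It is propagated in E. coli through a high-copy ColE1/pUC-type origin with ampicillin resistance (AmpR), and also carries an f1 origin and remnants of a lac/lacZα cloning region flanked by T7 and T3 promoters. The depositor notes that recombination can occur during propagation, which is common for LTR-containing plasmids.

The viral portion begins with an RSV promoter fused to a truncated HIV-1 5' LTR, which drives Tat-independent production of the genomic RNA. This is followed by the Ψ packaging signal with a partial gag sequence, the Rev response element for nuclear export, and a cPPT/CTS element. It ends in a ΔU3 3' LTR with a downstream SV40 polyadenylation signal. Inside the transfer cassette, an SV40 early promoter/origin region drives puromycin N-acetyltransferase for selecting transduced mammalian cells. A full-length EF-1α promoter drives the insert, a short (about 440 bp) isoform of human ZNF559. The automated annotation labels this ORF as a ZNF561 fragment, most likely because of homology between related zinc-finger proteins, while the catalogue entry identifies it as ZNF559. A WPRE downstream of the ORF enhances transcript stability and expression.

According to the record, each ORF in the collection is paired with a unique 24-bp barcode, although the barcode is not annotated in the feature table. The barcode allows the overexpressed factor to be identified by sequencing in pooled screens, such as screens of directed differentiation.
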