Addgene plasmid #143266: TFORF1407
Purpose: Lentiviral vector for overexpressing transcription factor ORFs with unique 24-bp barcodes. Barcodes facilitate identification of transcription factors in pooled screens.
Depositing lab: Feng Zhang. Depositing organization: Broad Institute. Publication: A transcription factor atlas of directed differentiation. Joung J, Ma S, Tay T, Geiger-Schuller KR, Kirchgatterer PC, Verdine VK, Guo B, Arias-Garcia MA, Allen WE, Singh A, Kuksenko O, Abudayyeh OO, Gootenberg JS, Fu Z, Macrae RK, Buenrostro JD, Regev A, Zhang F. Cell. 2023 Jan 5;186(1):209-229.e26. doi: 10.1016/j.cell.2022.11.026. PubMed 36608654.
Backbone
  Vector backbone: pLX_TRC317
  Backbone manufacturer: Broad Institute Genetic Perturbation Platform
  Backbone size w/o insert (bp): 8264
  Vector type: Mammalian Expression, Lentiviral
  Selectable markers: Puromycin
Growth in bacteria
  Bacterial resistance: Ampicillin, 100 μg/mL
  Growth temperature: 37°C
  Growth strain: NEB Stable
  Copy number: High Copy
Gene/Insert
  Gene/Insert name: ZNF559
  Species: H. sapiens (human)
  Insert size (bp): 440
  Entrez Gene: ZNF559 (a.k.a. NBLA00121)
  Promoter: EF1a
  Cloning method: Unknown
  Sequencing primers: 5′ GGGTGGAGACTGAAGTTAGGCCAG; 3′ CACATAGCGTAAAAGGAGCAACATAG
Terms and licenses: Academic/Nonprofit Terms; Industry Terms: Not Available to Industry
Depositor comments: NM_001202409,ENST00000592896 . The transcription factor ORF portion of this plasmid was synthesized by Genewiz. Please test multiple small colonies in case of plasmid recombination. To make this collection available in a timely manner, a portion of this collection was not fully sequenced by Addgene. If an Addgene verified full plasmid sequence is not available, please contact us prior to placing an order to request the full sequence.
How to cite: TFORF1407 was a gift from Feng Zhang (Addgene plasmid # 143266 ; http://n2t.net/addgene:143266 ; RRID:Addgene_143266)
