>Addgene plasmid #143266 | TFORF1407 | depositor partial sequence | sequence record 281936 | Insert
ACCGCCACCATGCTGGCCATTGGTCTTTCCCTTTGTGATCATCTTTCTCAAGATGTTTTCTGTCTTCATG
AGTCAAAATTTGAAGAGGAAAGGATGGTGGCTGGGTGGTTGACAAATTACTCTCAGGACTCAGTGACCTT
TGAGGATGTGGCTGTGGACTTCACCCAGGAGGAGTGGACTTTGCTGGATCAAACTCAGAGAAACTTATAC
AGAGATGTGATGCTGGAGAACTATAAGAATCTAGTTGCAGTAGATTGGGAGAGTCATATTAATACCAAAT
GGTCAGCACCTCAGCAGAATTTTTTGCAGGGGAAAACATCCAGTGTGGTGGAAATGAATTCAGAGTAGTA
ATGAACTAGTCCGTAACTTGAAAGTATTTCGATTTCTTGGCTTTATATATCTTGTGGAAAGGACGACGGG
TGGCCTGGGTCCCTTCGAGT
