>Addgene plasmid #143266 | TFORF1407 | depositor partial sequence | sequence record 281937 | Barcode
CGGGTGGCCTGGGTCCCTTCGAGT
